Addgene plasmid #91907: pC017 - LwCas13a guide expression backbone with tRNAval promoter
Purpose: Backbone for cloning LwCas13a guides under tRNAval promoter
Depositing lab: Feng Zhang. Depositing organization: Broad Institute. Publication: RNA targeting with CRISPR-Cas13. Abudayyeh OO, Gootenberg JS, Essletzbichler P, Han S, Joung J, Belanto JJ, Verdine V, Cox DBT, Kellner MJ, Regev A, Lander ES, Voytas DF, Ting AY, Zhang F. Nature. 2017 Oct 4. doi: 10.1038/nature24049. PubMed 28976959.
Backbone
  Vector backbone: pUC19
  Backbone size w/o insert (bp): 2708
  Total vector size (bp): 2766
  Vector type: Mammalian Expression
Growth in bacteria
  Bacterial resistance: Ampicillin, 100 μg/mL
  Growth temperature: 37°C
  Growth strain: NEB Stable
  Copy number: High Copy
Gene/Insert
  Gene/Insert name: LwCas13a Guide site
  Species: Synthetic
  Insert size (bp): 58
Terms and licenses: Academic/Nonprofit Terms; Industry Terms: Not Available to Industry
How to cite: pC017 - LwCas13a guide expression backbone with tRNAval promoter was a gift from Feng Zhang (Addgene plasmid # 91907 ; http://n2t.net/addgene:91907 ; RRID:Addgene_91907)
