[The description below was written by a language model from this plasmid's Addgene catalogue record and the feature table of its GenBank file.]
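Description:
pC017 is a small (about 2.8 kb) guide RNA cloning backbone built on pUC19 and catalogued as a mammalian expression vector. It is intended for expressing guides for LwCas13a, the RNA-targeting CRISPR effector, in mammalian cells. In bacteria it replicates at high copy from a ColE1/pMB1-type pUC origin and is selected with ampicillin through the bla beta-lactamase gene driven by its own AmpR promoter. An f1 bacteriophage origin is also annotated, which in principle allows production of single-stranded DNA with helper phage. The plasmid carries no mammalian selection marker or reporter in the annotated features.

The payload is a 58 bp synthetic "LwCas13a guide site", which the record describes as a position for cloning guide sequences under a valine tRNA (tRNAval) promoter. tRNA genes carry internal RNA polymerase III promoter elements, so placing a guide downstream of a tRNA offers an alternative to the more common U6 promoter, with the guide normally released from the tRNA by endogenous processing. The record does not give the cloning strategy, the restriction sites involved, or whether the Cas13a direct repeat is included in the guide site. The feature table annotates only the backbone elements (origins, AmpR cassette and standard sequencing primer sites). Neither the tRNAval promoter nor the guide site is marked, so their positions and orientation cannot be read from it. The plasmid supplies only the guide component and does not encode LwCas13a, which must therefore be provided from a separate construct for RNA targeting experiments.
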