LOCUS       Exported 2766 bp ds-DNA circular SYN 12-MAY-2021
DEFINITION  Backbone for cloning LwCas13a guides under tRNAval promoter.
ACCESSION   .
VERSION     .
KEYWORDS    pC017 - LwCas13a guide expression backbone with tRNAval promoter
SOURCE      synthetic DNA construct
  ORGANISM  synthetic DNA construct
REFERENCE   1 (bases 1 to 2766)
  AUTHORS   Abudayyeh OO, Gootenberg JS, Essletzbichler P, Han S, Joung J,
            Belanto JJ, Verdine V, Cox DBT, Kellner MJ, Regev A, Lander ES,
            Voytas DF, Ting AY, Zhang F
  TITLE     RNA targeting with CRISPR-Cas13.
  JOURNAL   Nature. 2017 Oct 4. doi: 10.1038/nature24049.
  PUBMED    28976959
REFERENCE   2 (bases 1 to 2766)
  AUTHORS   .
  TITLE     Direct Submission
  JOURNAL   Exported May 12, 2021 from SnapGene Server 1.1.58
            http://www.snapgene.com
FEATURES             Location/Qualifiers
     source          1..2766
                     /organism="synthetic DNA construct"
                     /mol_type="other DNA"
     rep_origin      159..747
                     /direction=RIGHT
                     /label=ori
                     /note="high-copy-number ColE1/pMB1/pBR322/pUC origin of
                     replication"
     primer_bind     648..667
                     /label=pBR322ori-F
                     /note="pBR322 origin, forward primer"
     rep_origin      1052..1507
                     /direction=RIGHT
                     /label=f1 ori
                     /note="f1 bacteriophage origin of replication; arrow
                     indicates direction of (+) strand synthesis"
     primer_bind     complement(1139..1158)
                     /label=F1ori-R
                     /note="F1 origin, reverse primer"
     primer_bind     1349..1370
                     /label=F1ori-F
                     /note="F1 origin, forward primer"
     primer_bind     complement(1524..1543)
                     /label=pRS-marker
                     /note="pRS vectors, use to sequence yeast selectable
                     marker"
     primer_bind     1643..1665
                     /label=pGEX 3'
                     /note="pGEX vectors, reverse primer"
     primer_bind     complement(1703..1721)
                     /label=pBRforEco
                     /note="pBR322 vectors, upsteam of EcoRI site, forward
                     primer"
     promoter        1789..1893
                     /gene="bla"
                     /label=AmpR promoter
     CDS             1894..2754
                     /codon_start=1
                     /gene="bla"
                     /product="beta-lactamase"
                     /label=AmpR
                     /note="confers resistance to ampicillin, carbenicillin, and
                     related antibiotics"
                     /translation="MSIQHFRVALIPFFAAFCLPVFAHPETLVKVKDAEDQLGARVGYI
                     ELDLNSGKILESFRPEERFPMMSTFKVLLCGAVLSRIDAGQEQLGRRIHYSQNDLVEYS
                     PVTEKHLTDGMTVRELCSAAITMSDNTAANLLLTTIGGPKELTAFLHNMGDHVTRLDRW
                     EPELNEAIPNDERDTTMPVAMATTLRKLLTGELLTLASRQQLIDWMEADKVAGPLLRSA
                     LPAGWFIADKSGAGERGSRGIIAALGPDGKPSRIVVIYTTGSQATMDERNRQIAEIGAS
                     LIKHW"
     primer_bind     complement(2112..2131)
                     /label=Amp-R
                     /note="Ampicillin resistance gene, reverse primer"
ORIGIN
        1 gtttactcat atatacttta gattgattta aaacttcatt tttaatttaa aaggatctag
       61 gtgaagatcc tttttgataa tctcatgacc aaaatccctt aacgtgagtt ttcgttccac
      121 tgagcgtcag accccgtaga aaagatcaaa ggatcttctt gagatccttt ttttctgcgc
      181 gtaatctgct gcttgcaaac aaaaaaacca ccgctaccag cggtggtttg tttgccggat
      241 caagagctac caactctttt tccgaaggta actggcttca gcagagcgca gataccaaat
      301 actgttcttc tagtgtagcc gtagttaggc caccacttca agaactctgt agcaccgcct
      361 acatacctcg ctctgctaat cctgttacca gtggctgctg ccagtggcga taagtcgtgt
      421 cttaccgggt tggactcaag acgatagtta ccggataagg cgcagcggtc gggctgaacg
      481 gggggttcgt gcacacagcc cagcttggag cgaacgacct acaccgaact gagataccta
      541 cagcgtgagc tatgagaaag cgccacgctt cccgaaggga gaaaggcgga caggtatccg
      601 gtaagcggca gggtcggaac aggagagcgc acgagggagc ttccaggggg aaacgcctgg
      661 tatctttata gtcctgtcgg gtttcgccac ctctgacttg agcgtcgatt tttgtgatgc
      721 tcgtcagggg ggcggagcct atggaaaaac gccagcaacg cggccttttt acggttcctg
      781 gccttttgct ggccttttgc tcagctagcc aggactagtc ttttaggtca aaaagaagaa
      841 gctttgtaac cgttggtttc cgtagtgtag tggttatcac gttcgcctaa cacgcgaaag
      901 gtccccggtt cgaaggattt agactacccc aaaaacgaag gggactaaaa cgggtcttcg
      961 agaagacctt tttttttgaa ttctgatgcg gtattttctc cttacgcatc tgtgcggtat
     1021 ttcacaccgc atannnnnnn nnnnnnnnnn nnnnnnnnnn nnnnnnnnnn nnnnnnnnnn
     1081 nnnnnnnnnn nnnnnnnnnn nnnnnnnnnn nnnnnnnnnn nnnnnnnntn nnnnnnnnnn
     1141 nnnnnnnnnn nnnnnnnnnn nnnnnnnnnn nnnnncnnnn nnnnnnnnnn nnnnnnnnnn
     1201 nnnnnnnnnn nnnnnnnnnn nnnnnnnnnn nnnnnnnnnn nnnnnnnnnn nnnnnnnnnn
     1261 nnnnnnnnnn nnnnnnnnnn nnnnnnnnnn nnnnnnnnnn nnnnnnnnnn nnnnnnncct
     1321 ttgacgttgg agtccacgtt ctttaatagt ggactcttgt tccaaactgg aacaacactc
     1381 aactctatct cgggctattc ttttgattta taagggattt tgccgatttc ggtctattgg
     1441 ttaaaaaatg agctgattta acaaaaattt aacgcgaatt ttaacaaaat attaacgttt
     1501 acaattttat ggtgcactct cagtacaatc tgctctgatg ccgcatagtt aagccagccc
     1561 cgacacccgc caacacccgc tgacgcgccc tgacgggctt gtctgctccc ggcatccgct
     1621 tacagacaag ctgtgaccgt ctccgggagc tgcatgtgtc agaggttttc accgtcatca
     1681 ccgaaacgcg cgagacgaaa gggcctcgtg atacgcctat ttttataggt taatgtcatg
     1741 ataataatgg tttcttagac gtcaggtggc acttttcggg gaaatgtgcg cggaacccct
     1801 atttgtttat ttttctaaat acattcaaat atgtatccgc tcatgagaca ataaccctga
     1861 taaatgcttc aataatattg aaaaaggaag agtatgagta ttcaacattt ccgtgtcgcc
     1921 cttattccct tttttgcggc attttgcctt cctgtttttg ctcacccaga aacgctggtg
     1981 aaagtaaaag atgctgaaga tcagttgggt gcacgagtgg gttacatcga actggatctc
     2041 aacagcggta agatccttga gagttttcgc cccgaagaac gttttccaat gatgagcact
     2101 tttaaagttc tgctatgtgg cgcggtatta tcccgtattg acgccgggca agagcaactc
     2161 ggtcgccgca tacactattc tcagaatgac ttggttgagt actcaccagt cacagaaaag
     2221 catcttacgg atggcatgac agtaagagaa ttatgcagtg ctgccataac catgagtgat
     2281 aacactgcgg ccaacttact tctgacaacg atcggaggac cgaaggagct aaccgctttt
     2341 ttgcacaaca tgggggatca tgtaactcgc cttgatcgtt gggaaccgga gctgaatgaa
     2401 gccataccaa acgacgagcg tgacaccacg atgcctgtag caatggcaac aacgttgcgc
     2461 aaactattaa ctggcgaact acttactcta gcttcccggc aacaattaat agactggatg
     2521 gaggcggata aagttgcagg accacttctg cgctcggccc ttccggctgg ctggtttatt
     2581 gctgataaat ctggagccgg tgagcgtgga agccgcggta tcattgcagc actggggcca
     2641 gatggtaagc cctcccgtat cgtagttatc tacacgacgg ggagtcaggc aactatggat
     2701 gaacgaaata gacagatcgc tgagataggt gcctcactga ttaagcattg gtaactgtca
     2761 gaccaa
//
